Addgene plasmid #244621: CL20_mEGFP_FOidr_069
Purpose: Express mEGFP-tagged intrinsically disordered protein (IDR), FOidr_069, derived from human fusion protein GATA3_TAF3
Depositing lab: Richard Kriwacki. Depositing organization: St. Jude Children's Research Hospital. Publication: Proteome-wide computational analyses reveal links between protein condensate formation and RNA biology. Maiti S, Tripathi S, Baggett DW, Phillips AH, Park CG, Wang J, Wahiduzzaman, Freyaldenhoven WT, Kinger S, Pioso BJ, Bollinger JC, Somjee R, Lang B, Babu MM, Kriwacki RW. Sci Adv. 2025 Dec 5;11(49):eady1420. doi: 10.1126/sciadv.ady1420. Epub 2025 Dec 3. PubMed 41337585.
Backbone
  Vector backbone: CL20
  Vector type: Mammalian Expression
Growth in bacteria
  Bacterial resistance: Ampicillin, 100 μg/mL
  Growth temperature: 37°C
  Growth strain: NEB Stable
  Copy number: High Copy
Gene/Insert
  Gene/Insert name: FOidr_069
  Species: H. sapiens (human)
  Mutation: Unmutated
  Tag / fusion protein: monomeric EGFP (N terminal on insert)
  Cloning method: Restriction Enzyme; 5′ cloning site Unknown (unknown if destroyed)
Terms and licenses: Academic/Nonprofit Terms; Industry Terms: Not Available to Industry
Depositor comments: GATA3_TAF3_1_257
How to cite: CL20_mEGFP_FOidr_069 was a gift from Richard Kriwacki (Addgene plasmid # 244621 ; http://n2t.net/addgene:244621 ; RRID:Addgene_244621)
