[The description below was written by a language model from this plasmid's Addgene catalogue record and pLannotate feature annotations shown in this document.]
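Description:
CL20_mEGFP_FOidr_069 is a mammalian expression plasmid built on the CL20 backbone. The catalogue lists it only as a mammalian expression vector, but its feature table shows the layout of a self-inactivating HIV-1 lentiviral transfer vector. A CMV enhancer is fused to a truncated 5' LTR to drive the genomic transcript. This is followed by the Ψ packaging signal with a gag fragment, the cPPT/CTS, the Rev response element, and a ΔU3 3' LTR fragment, with a rabbit β-globin polyadenylation signal downstream. Short annotated fragments of vif, rev and nef appear to be residual viral sequence rather than functional genes. In bacteria the plasmid is maintained through a high-copy ColE1/pUC-type origin and selected with ampicillin via β-lactamase. An SV40 origin, an SV40 poly(A) signal and lac promoter/operator remnants also lie in the backbone.

The payload sits between the LTRs and is driven by an internal CMV enhancer and promoter. It encodes monomeric EGFP fused to the N terminus of FOidr_069, an intrinsically disordered region taken from the human fusion protein GATA3_TAF3. The depositor's comment indicates that the insert covers residues 1–257 of that fusion and is unmutated. The annotation tool recognises the insert only as a GATA3 fragment and calls no TAF3-derived feature, so how much of the segment comes from TAF3 cannot be judged from the table. No mammalian selection marker is annotated, so mEGFP fluorescence is the only evident readout. The plasmid is meant for expressing the fluorescently tagged IDR in mammalian cells, and the associated study concerns protein condensate formation and its links to RNA biology.
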