Features (pLannotate 1.2.2; 29 found; start..end, strand, type, name):
    199..254     -  polyA_signal   β-globin poly(A) signal: rabbit β-globin polyadenylation signal (Gil and Proudfoot, 1987)
    340..475     -  LTR            3' LTR (ΔU3) (fragment): self-inactivating 3' long terminal repeat (LTR) from HIV-1
    477..545     -  CDS            nef (fragment): NEF_HV1Z2 - Experimental evidence at protein level: Swiss-Prot protein existence level 1. Extracellular Nef protein targets CD4(+) T-lymphocytes for apoptosis by interacting with CXCR4 surface receptors. From Human immunodeficiency virus type 1 group M subtype D (isolate Z2/CDC-Z34) (HIV-1).
    562..1341    -  CDS            GATA3 (fragment): GATA3_HUMAN - Experimental evidence at protein level: Swiss-Prot protein existence level 1. Transcriptional activator which binds to the enhancer of the T-cell receptor alpha and delta genes. Binds to the consensus sequence 5'-AGATAG-3'. Required for the T-helper 2 (Th2) differentiation process following immune and inflammatory responses. From Homo sapiens (Human).
   1384..2100    -  CDS            mEGFP: mEGFP is a basic (constitutively fluorescent) green fluorescent protein published in 2002, derived from Aequorea victoria. It has moderate acid sensitivity.
   2114..2151    -  misc_feature   MCS (fragment): multiple cloning site
   2150..2166    -  promoter       tight TRE promoter (fragment): Tet-responsive promoter PTight, consisting of seven tet operator sequences followed by the minimal CMV promoter
   2182..2385    -  promoter       CMV promoter: human cytomegalovirus (CMV) immediate early promoter
   2386..2689    -  enhancer       CMV enhancer: human cytomegalovirus immediate early enhancer
   2757..2773    -  misc_feature   MCS (fragment): multiple cloning site
   2773..2798    -  CDS            Rev (fragment): human immunodeficiency virus 1 (HIV-1) Rev protein; rev; enhances nuclear export of unspliced and incompletely spliced viral mRNAs
   3175..3408    -  misc_feature   RRE: The Rev response element (RRE) of HIV-1 allows for Rev-dependent mRNA export from the nucleus to the cytoplasm.
   3542..3625    -  CDS            vif (fragment): VIF_HV1BR - Experimental evidence at protein level: Swiss-Prot protein existence level 1. Counteracts the innate antiviral activity of host APOBEC3F and APOBEC3G. Forms a complex with host APOBEC3F and APOBEC3G thus preventing the entry of these lethally hypermutating enzymes into progeny virions. Recruits an active E3 ubiquitin ligase complex composed of elongin BC, CUL5, and RBX2 to induce polyubiquitination of APOBEC3G and APOBEC3F. In turn, they are directed to the 26S proteasome for degradation. Vif interaction with APOBEC3G also blocks its cytidine deaminase activity in a proteasome-inde
   3768..3885    -  misc_feature   cPPT/CTS: central polypurine tract and central termination sequence of HIV-1
   4034..4393    -  CDS            HIV-1 gag (fragment): gag protein from human immunodeficiency virus 1; gag
   4377..4502    -  misc_feature   HIV-1 Ψ: packaging signal of human immunodeficiency virus type 1
   4549..4806    -  LTR            5' LTR (truncated): truncated 5' long terminal repeat (LTR) from HIV-1
   4808..5187    -  enhancer       CMV enhancer: human cytomegalovirus immediate early enhancer
   5218..5322    +  promoter       AmpR promoter: bla
   5323..6183    +  CDS            AmpR: β-lactamase; bla; confers resistance to ampicillin, carbenicillin, and related antibiotics
   6354..6942    +  rep_origin     ori: high-copy-number ColE1/pMB1/pBR322/pUC origin of replication
   7125..7179    +  CDS            lacI (fragment): lac repressor; lacI; The lac repressor binds to the lac operator to inhibit transcription in E. coli. This inhibition can be relieved by adding lactose or isopropyl-β-D-thiogalactopyranoside (IPTG).
   7181..7315    -  polyA_signal   SV40 poly(A) signal: SV40 polyadenylation signal
   7335..7470    -  rep_origin     SV40 ori: SV40 origin of replication
   7494..7516    -  promoter       SV40 promoter (fragment): SV40 enhancer and early promoter
   7523..7562    +  CDS            lacI (fragment): lac repressor; lacI; The lac repressor binds to the lac operator to inhibit transcription in E. coli. This inhibition can be relieved by adding lactose or isopropyl-β-D-thiogalactopyranoside (IPTG).
   7575..7596    +  protein_bind   CAP binding site: CAP binding activates transcription in the presence of cAMP. E. coli catabolite activator protein
   7611..7641    +  promoter       lac promoter: promoter for the E. coli lac operon
   7649..7665    +  protein_bind   lac operator: The lac repressor binds to the lac operator to inhibit transcription in E. coli. This inhibition can be relieved by adding lactose or isopropyl-β-D-thiogalactopyranoside (IPTG). lac repressor encoded by lacI
>Addgene plasmid #244621 | CL20_mEGFP_FOidr_069 | addgene full sequence | sequence record 487978 | Addgene NGS Result
AAAAAAAATCTAACCTCAAGTCAAGGCTTTTCTATGGAATAAGGAATGGACAGCAGGGGGCTGTTTCATA
TACTGATGACCTCTTTATAGCCAACCTTTGTTCATGGCAGCCAGCATATGGGCATATGTTGCCAAACTCT
AAACCAAATACTCATTCTGATGTTTTAAATGATTTGCCCTCCCATATGTCCTTCCGAGTGAGAGACACAA
AAAATTCCAACACACTATTGCAATGAAAATAAATTTCCTTTATTAGCCAGAAGTCAGATGCTCAAGGGGC
TTCATGATGTCCCCATAATTTTTGGCAGAGGGAAAAAGATCTGCTAGCTCGAGCAGCTGAAGCTTTATTG
AGGCTTAAGCAGTGGGTTCCCTAGTTAGCCAGAGAGCTCCCAGGCTCAGATCTGGTCTAACCAGAGAGAC
CCAGTACAGGCAAAAAGCAGATCTTGTCTTCTTTGGGAGTGAATTAGCCCTTCCAGTCCCCCCTTTTCTT
TTAAAAAGTGGCTAAGATCTACAGCTGCCTTGTAAGTCATTGGTCTTAAAGGTACCGTAATCTTATCTAG
AACCGGTTCAACTGCGTGCTTTCGGACGACTTTTACATCCAAAGCCGGTAGGAGATCCCCCCAACAAGGA
GGAGGGAGGGAAAAGACCTGAGCTATATTCAGGTACGTACGGGGGATACGTTGTGATAGGGTGATGGGTC
GAGCTGGATGCTCCGCCCAGCGCAGTCATACTGCCGCGTGAGTGGCTGGATTCCAGCTTCATAGAATCGG
GCAAGGGTACTTGATATTTCAAACATTCTTTCTCGTCTTGGCGTGCCGACCCGGCGCTCCCAGGAGTAGA
CAGCGAGGGGTCGGGCGAAACATCTTTTGGGGGTGTAGGAGGAAAAGTGAACAAATGGGGCGATGCATGC
CCCCCCGATAAGCTAGAGGAACTTGCTGGAGGATACACACTCAAAGGTCCGGGTGATCCGTGGTGAATGG
AAGTCTTAGAAAATGGCGATAAGTTCCACGGTGATGCGGTGTGATGAGATCCCAGTGCTTTACCCCCATC
TAACCAAGGTAAGCTACCGTGTAATAATGGAGGGCGGCAAACTTGGGAACCGTGGTGGGTCGGGGGATAA
CGCTGTACAGTTGCACGCACGGAGTTGCCATAATAGGGAGGGACGTGATTACCCTGGCCATCGATGTTAA
ACAAAACATCTACTTCCTCGGGCAGAGGGTATTGCGCCGCGTCCATGTAACTGTGCGATAAGCCGGGGTG
GTGCGTGTCAGGATGCTGGCCGTTCAGCACAGCTGGGTGGTGGTGGGAGACCCAGCGGGGTTGATCAGCA
GTTACTTCCATCCGGGAAGCGGCCGCACTTCCCCCGGAGCCTCCGCTTCCGCCCTTGTACAGCTCGTCCA
TGCCGAGAGTGATCCCGGCGGCGGTCACGAACTCCAGCAGGACCATGTGATCGCGCTTCTCGTTGGGGTC
TTTGCTCAGCTTGGACTGGGTGCTCAGGTAGTGGTTGTCGGGCAGCAGCACGGGGCCGTCGCCGATGGGG
GTGTTCTGCTGGTAGTGGTCGGCGAGCTGCACGCTGCCGTCCTCGATGTTGTGGCGGATCTTGAAGTTCA
CCTTGATGCCGTTCTTCTGCTTGTCGGCCATGATATAGACGTTGTGGCTGTTGTAGTTGTACTCCAGCTT
GTGCCCCAGGATGTTGCCGTCCTCCTTGAAGTCGATGCCCTTCAGCTCGATGCGGTTCACCAGGGTGTCG
CCCTCGAACTTCACCTCGGCGCGGGTCTTGTAGTTGCCGTCGTCCTTGAAGAAGATGGTGCGCTCCTGGA
CGTAGCCTTCGGGCATGGCGGACTTGAAGAAGTCGTGCTGCTTCATGTGGTCGGGGTAGCGGCTGAAGCA
CTGCACGCCGTAGGTCAGGGTGGTCACGAGGGTGGGCCAGGGCACGGGCAGCTTGCCGGTGGTGCAGATG
AACTTCAGGGTCAGCTTGCCGTAGGTGGCATCGCCCTCGCCCTCGCCGGACACGCTGAACTTGTGGCCGT
TTACGTCGCCGTCCAGCTCGACCAGGATGGGCACCACCCCGGTGAACAGCTCCTCGCCCTTGCTCACCAT
GGTGGCGACCGGTGGATCCCGGGCCCGCGGTACCGTCGACTGCAGAATTCGGTTCACTAAACGAGCCCGG
TTCACTAAACGAGCTCTGCTTATATAGACCTCCCACCGTACACGCCTACCGCCCATTTGCGTCAATGGGG
CGGAGTTGTTACGACATTTTGGAAAGTCCCGTTGATTTTGGTGCCAAAACAAACTCCCATTGACGTCAAT
GGGGTGGAGACTTGGAAATCCCCGTGAGTCAAACCGCTATCCACGCCCATTGATGTACTGCCAAAACCGC
ATCACCATGGTAATAGCGATGACTAATACGTAGATGTACTGCCAAGTAGGAAAGTCCCATAAGGTCATGT
ACTGGGCATAATGCCAGGCGGGCCATTTACCGTCATTGACGTCAATAGGGGGCGTACTTGGCATATGATA
CACTTGATGTACTGCCAAGTGGGCAGTTTACCGTAAATACTCCACCCATTGACGTCAATGGAAAGTCCCT
ATTGGCGTTACTATGGGAACATACGTCATTATTGACGTCAATGGGCGGGGGTCGTTGGGCGGTCAGCCAG
GCGGGCCATTTACCGTAAGTTATGTAACGCGGAACTCCATATATGGGCTATGAACTAATGACCCCGTAAT
TGATTACTATTAATAACTAGCACGCGTTCGAAGCTTGAGCTCGGTCCCCTCGGGGTTGGGAGGTGGGTCT
GAAACGATAATGGTGAATATCCCTGCCTAACTCTATTCACTATAGAAAGTACAGCAAAAACTATTCTTAA
ACCTACCAAGCCTCCTACTATCATTATGAATAATTTTATATACCACAGCCAATTTGTTATGTTAAACCAA
TTCCACAAACTTGCCCATTTATCTAATTCCAATAATTCTTGTTCATTCTTTTCTTGCTGGTTTTGCGATT
CTTCAATTAAGGAGTGTATTAAGCTTGTGTAATTGTTAATTTCTCTGTCCCACTCCATCCAGGTCGTGTG
ATTCCAAATCTGTTCCAGAGATTTATTACTCCAACTAGCATTCCAAGGCACAGCAGTGGTGCAAATGAGT
TTTCCAGAGCAACCCCAAATCCCCAGGAGCTGTTGATCCTTTAGGTATCTTTCCACAGCCAGGATTCTTG
CCTGGAGCTGCTTGATGCCCCAGACTGTGAGTTGCAACAGATGCTGTTGCGCCTCAATAGCCCTCAGCAA
ATTGTTCTGCTGCTGCACTATACCAGACAATAATTGTCTGGCCTGTACCGTCAGCGTCATTGACGCTGCG
CCCATAGTGCTTCCTGCTGCTCCCAAGAACCCAAGGAACAAAGCTCCTATTCCCACTGCTCTTTTTTCTC
TCTGCACCACTCTTCTCTTTGCCTTGGTGGGTGCTACTCCTAATGGTTCAATTTTTACTACTTTATATTT
ATATAATTCACTTCTCCAATTGTCCCTCATATCTCCTCCTTATGGTGTTTTACTAAACTTTTCCATGTTC
TAATCCTCATCCTGTCTACTTGCCACACAATCATCACCTGCCATCTGTTTTCCATAATCCCTAATGATCT
TTGCTTTTCTTCTTGGCACTACTTTTATGTCACTATTATCTTGTATTACTACTGCCCCTTCACCTTTCCA
GAGGAGCTTTGCTGGTCCTTTCCAAAGTGGATTTCTGCTGTCCCTGTAATAAACCCGAAAATTTTGAATT
TTTGTAATTTGTTTTTGTAATTCTTTAGTTTGTATGTCTGTTGCTATTATGTCTACTATTCTTTCCCCTG
CACTGTACCCCCCAATCCCCCCTTTTCTTTTAAAATTGTGGATGAATACTGCCATTTGTACTGCTGTCTT
AAGATGTTCAGCCTGATCTCTTACCTGTCCTATAATTTTCTTTAATTCTTTATTCATAGATTCTACTACT
CCTTGACTTTGGGGATTGTAGGGAATTTCCAGGTCTGAAGATCCTGCTGCTTGCTGTGCTTTTTTCTTAC
TTTTGTTTTGCTCTTCCTCTATCTTGTCTAAAGCTTCCTTGGTGTCTTTTATCTCTATCCTTTGATGCAC
ACAATAGAGGGTTGCTACTGTATTATATAATGATCTAAGTTCTTCTGATCCTGTCTGAAGGGATGGTTGT
AGCTGTCCCAGTATTTGTCTACAGCCTTCTGATGTTTCTAACAGGCCAGTATTAACTGCGAATCGTTCTA
GCTCCCTGCTTGCCCATACTATATGTTTTAATTTATATTTTTTCTTTCCCCCTGGCCTTAACCGAATTTT
TTCCCATCGCGATCTAATTCTCCCCCGCTTAATACTGACGCTCTCGCACCCATCTCTCTCCTTCTAGCCT
CCGCTAGTCAAAATTTTTGGCGTACTCACCAGTCGCCGCCCCTCGCCTCTTGCCGTGCGCGCTTCAGCAA
GCCGAGTCCTGCGTCGAGAGAGCTCCTCTGGTTTCCCTTTCGCTTTCAAGTCCCTGTTCGGGCGCCACTG
CTAGAGATTTTCCACACTGACTAAAAGGGTCTGAGGGATCTCTAGTTACCAGAGTCACACAACAGACGGG
CACACACTACTTGAAGCACTCAAGGCAAGCTTTATTGAGGCTTAAGCAGTGGGTTCCCTAGTTAGCCAGA
GAGCTCCCAGGCTCAGATCTGGTCTAACCAGAGAGACCCAGTACAGGCAAAAAGCAGCTGCTTATATGCA
GGATCTGAGGGCTCGCCACTCCCCAGTCCCGCCCAGGCCACGCCTCCCATGGTAATAGCGATGACTAATA
CGTAGATGTACTGCCAAGTAGGAAAGTCCCATAAGGTCATGTACTGGGCATAATGCCAGGCGGGCCATTT
ACCGTCATTGACGTCAATAGGGGGCGTACTTGGCATATGATACACTTGATGTACTGCCAAGTGGGCAGTT
TACCGTAAATACTCCACCCATTGACGTCAATGGAAAGTCCCTATTGGCGTTACTATGGGAACATACGTCA
TTATTGACGTCAATGGGCGGGGGTCGTTGGGCGGTCAGCCAGGCGGGCCATTTACCGTAAGTTATGTAAC
GCGGAACTCCATATATGGGCTATGAACTAATGACCCCGTAATTGATTACTATTAATAACTAGTCAATAAT
CAATGTCGACCCAGGTGGCACTTTTCGGGGAAATGTGCGCGGAACCCCTATTTGTTTATTTTTCTAAATA
CATTCAAATATGTATCCGCTCATGAGACAATAACCCTGATAAATGCTTCAATAATATTGAAAAAGGAAGA
GTATGAGTATTCAACATTTCCGTGTCGCCCTTATTCCCTTTTTTGCGGCATTTTGCCTTCCTGTTTTTGC
TCACCCAGAAACGCTGGTGAAAGTAAAAGATGCTGAAGATCAGTTGGGTGCACGAGTGGGTTACATCGAA
CTGGATCTCAACAGCGGTAAGATCCTTGAGAGTTTTCGCCCCGAAGAACGTTTTCCAATGATGAGCACTT
TTAAAGTTCTGCTATGTGGCGCGGTATTATCCCGTATTGACGCCGGGCAAGAGCAACTCGGTCGCCGCAT
ACACTATTCTCAGAATGACTTGGTTGAGTACTCACCAGTCACAGAAAAGCATCTTACGGATGGCATGACA
GTAAGAGAATTATGCAGTGCTGCCATAACCATGAGTGATAACACTGCGGCCAACTTACTTCTGACAACGA
TCGGAGGACCGAAGGAGCTAACCGCTTTTTTGCACAACATGGGGGATCATGTAACTCGCCTTGATCGTTG
GGAACCGGAGCTGAATGAAGCCATACCAAACGACGAGCGTGACACCACGATGCCTGTAGCAATGGCAACA
ACGTTGCGCAAACTATTAACTGGCGAACTACTTACTCTAGCTTCCCGGCAACAATTAATAGACTGGATGG
AGGCGGATAAAGTTGCAGGACCACTTCTGCGCTCGGCCCTTCCGGCTGGCTGGTTTATTGCTGATAAATC
TGGAGCCGGTGAGCGTGGGTCTCGCGGTATCATTGCAGCACTGGGGCCAGATGGTAAGCCCTCCCGTATC
GTAGTTATCTACACGACGGGGAGTCAGGCAACTATGGATGAACGAAATAGACAGATCGCTGAGATAGGTG
CCTCACTGATTAAGCATTGGTAACTGTCAGACCAAGTTTACTCATATATACTTTAGATTGATTTAAAACT
TCATTTTTAATTTAAAAGGATCTAGGTGAAGATCCTTTTTGATAATCTCATGACCAAAATCCCTTAACGT
GAGTTTTCGTTCCACTGAGCGTCAGACCCCGTAGAAAAGATCAAAGGATCTTCTTGAGATCCTTTTTTTC
TGCGCGTAATCTGCTGCTTGCAAACAAAAAAACCACCGCTACCAGCGGTGGTTTGTTTGCCGGATCAAGA
GCTACCAACTCTTTTTCCGAAGGTAACTGGCTTCAGCAGAGCGCAGATACCAAATACTGTTCTTCTAGTG
TAGCCGTAGTTAGGCCACCACTTCAAGAACTCTGTAGCACCGCCTACATACCTCGCTCTGCTAATCCTGT
TACCAGTGGCTGCTGCCAGTGGCGATAAGTCGTGTCTTACCGGGTTGGACTCAAGACGATAGTTACCGGA
TAAGGCGCAGCGGTCGGGCTGAACGGGGGGTTCGTGCACACAGCCCAGCTTGGAGCGAACGACCTACACC
GAACTGAGATACCTACAGCGTGAGCTATGAGAAAGCGCCACGCTTCCCGAAGGGAGAAAGGCGGACAGGT
ATCCGGTAAGCGGCAGGGTCGGAACAGGAGAGCGCACGAGGGAGCTTCCAGGGGGAAACGCCTGGTATCT
TTATAGTCCTGTCGGGTTTCGCCACCTCTGACTTGAGCGTCGATTTTTGTGATGCTCGTCAGGGGGGCGG
AGCCTATGGAAAAACGCCAGCAACGCGGCCTTTTTACGGTTCCTGGCCTTTTGCTGGCCTTTTGCTCACA
TGTTCTTTCCTGCGTTATCCCCTGCTTCTGTGGATAACCGTATTACCGCCTTTGAGTGAGCTGATACCGC
TCGCCGCAGCCGAACGACCGAGCGCAGCGAGTCAGTGAGCGAGGAAGCGGAAGAGCGCCCAATACGCAAA
CCGCCTCTCCCCGCGCGTTGGCCGATTCATTAATGCAGCGGATCCAGACATGATAAGATACATTGATGAG
TTTGGACAAACCACAACTAGAATGCAGTGAAAAAAATGCTTTATTTGTGAAATTTGTGATGCTATTGCTT
TATTTGTAACCATTATAAGCTGCAATAAACAAGTTAGCTTTTTGCAAAAGCCTAGGCCTCCAAAAAAGCC
TCCTCACTACTTCTGGAATAGCTCAGAGGCCGAGGCGGCCTCGGCCTCTGCATAAATAAAAAAAATTAGT
CAGCCATGGGGCGGAGAATGGGCGGAACTGGGCGGAGTTAGGGGCGGGATGGGCGGAGTTAGGGGCGGGA
CTATGGTTGCTGACTAATTGAGATGCGGATCCGCTGGCACGACAGGTTTCCCGACTGGAAAGCGGGCAGT
GAGCGCAACGCAATTAATGTGAGTTAGCTCACTCATTAGGCACCCCAGGCTTTACACTTTATGCTTCCGG
CTCGTATGTTGTGTGGAATTGTGAGCGGATAACAATTTCACACAGGAAACAGCTATGACCATGATTACGC
CAAGCTTGGGCTGCAGGTCGAGGGATCTCCATAAGAGAAGAGGGACAGCTATGACTGGGAGTAGTCAGGA
GAGGAGGAAAAATCTGGCTAGTAAAACATGTAAGGAAAATTTTAGGGATGTTAAAGAAAAAAATAACACA
AAACAAAATAT
